Addgene plasmid #49370: pRF-ScbR
Depositing lab: Christopher Voigt. Depositing organization: Massachusetts Institute of Technology. Publication: Genomic mining of prokaryotic repressors for orthogonal logic gates. Stanton BC, Nielsen AA, Tamsir A, Clancy K, Peterson T, Voigt CA. Nat Chem Biol. 2013 Dec 8. doi: 10.1038/nchembio.1411. PubMed 24316737.
Backbone
  Vector backbone: pEXT20
  Vector type: Bacterial Expression, Synthetic Biology
Growth in bacteria
  Bacterial resistance: Ampicillin, 100 μg/mL
  Growth temperature: 37°C
  Growth strain: DH10B
  Copy number: Low Copy
Gene/Insert
  Gene/Insert name: ScbR repressor
  Species: Streptomyces coelicolor
  Cloning method: Ligation Independent Cloning
  Sequencing primers: 5′ NA; 3′ EGFP-N
Terms and licenses: Academic/Nonprofit Terms; Industry Terms: Not Available to Industry
Depositor comments: Plasmid also contains YFP reporter (whose expression is controlled by a constitutive promoter containing an operator site for the indicated repressor).
How to cite: pRF-ScbR was a gift from Christopher Voigt (Addgene plasmid # 49370 ; http://n2t.net/addgene:49370 ; RRID:Addgene_49370)
