[The description below was written by a language model from this plasmid's Addgene catalogue record and pLannotate feature annotations shown in this document.]
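Description:
pRF-ScbR is a bacterial expression and synthetic-biology plasmid built on the pEXT20 backbone. It combines a repressor gene and its matching fluorescent reporter on one molecule, so that the repressor's activity can be measured in E. coli. It is propagated under ampicillin selection (β-lactamase with its own promoter) and is listed as low copy. The feature table shows an intact p15A origin, an f1 phage origin, and only fragments of ColE1-type and RSF origins, so p15A is presumably the functional replicon. Short remnants of chloramphenicol and tetracycline resistance genes are also annotated, but they look like backbone leftovers rather than usable markers.

The insert is the ScbR repressor from Streptomyces coelicolor. In the annotation it lies downstream of a tac promoter with a symmetric lac operator, and the plasmid carries lacI with its promoter, which makes repressor expression IPTG-inducible. The annotation tool does not name ScbR. It labels a short stretch at this position as an acrR fragment, most likely reflecting homology among TetR-family regulators. The repressor cassette ends with rrnB T1 and T7Te terminators, which insulate it from the EYFP coding sequence that follows. According to the depositor, YFP is driven by a constitutive promoter containing an operator site for ScbR, although this promoter is not annotated. Inducing ScbR should therefore lower fluorescence, giving a response function for the repressor–promoter pair. A luxR gene is also present, but the record does not explain its role. The plasmid belongs to a set made to characterise mined prokaryotic repressors as orthogonal parts for genetic logic gates.
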