Features (pLannotate 1.2.2; 22 found; start..end, strand, type, name):
     91..206     +  ncRNA          5S rRNA: Accession: RF00001 - 5S ribosomal RNA
    210..296     +  terminator     rrnB T1 terminator: Escherichia coli rrnB; transcription terminator T1 from the E. coli rrnB gene
    388..415     +  terminator     rrnB T2 terminator: transcription terminator T2 from the E. coli rrnB gene
    434..523     +  promoter       AmpR promoter: bla
    526..1386    +  CDS            AmpR: β-lactamase; bla; confers resistance to ampicillin, carbenicillin, and related antibiotics
   1428..1883    +  rep_origin     f1 ori (sequence partly withheld): f1 bacteriophage origin of replication; arrow indicates direction of (+) strand synthesis
   1994..2227    +  rep_origin     ori (fragment): high-copy-number ColE1/pMB1/pBR322/pUC origin of replication
   2438..2583    -  CDS            CmR (fragment): chloramphenicol acetyltransferase; cat; confers resistance to chloramphenicol
   2585..2606    +  misc_feature   bom (fragment): basis of mobility region from pBR322
   2705..2760    -  rep_origin     RSF ori (fragment): Plasmids containing the RSF 1030 origin of replication can be propagated in E. coli cells that contain additional plasmids with compatible origins.
   2848..3393    -  rep_origin     p15A ori: Plasmids containing the medium-copy-number p15A origin of replication can be propagated in E. coli cells that contain a second plasmid with the ColE1 origin.
   3426..3546    -  CDS            TcR (fragment): tetracycline efflux protein; tet; confers resistance to tetracycline
   3556..3574    +  promoter       tet promoter (fragment): E. coli promoter for tetracycline efflux protein gene
   3670..4419    -  CDS            luxR: LUXR_ALIFS - Experimental evidence at protein level: Swiss-Prot protein existence level 1. Transcriptional activator of the bioluminescence operon. Binds to the OHHL autoinducer. From Aliivibrio fischeri (Vibrio fischeri).
   4462..5541    -  CDS            lacI: LACI_ECOLI - Experimental evidence at protein level: Swiss-Prot protein existence level 1. Repressor of the lactose operon. Binds allolactose as an inducer. From Escherichia coli (strain K12).
   5542..5615    -  promoter       lacI promoter (fragment): lacI
   5676..5704    +  promoter       tac promoter: strong E. coli promoter; hybrid between the trp and lac UV5 promoters
   5710..5729    -  protein_bind   lac operator (symmetric): The lac repressor binds to the lac operator to inhibit transcription in E. coli. This inhibition can be relieved by adding lactose or isopropyl-β-D-thiogalactopyranoside (IPTG). The symmetric lac operator was optimized for tight binding of lac repressor. lac repressor encoded by lacI
   5769..5930    +  CDS            acrR (fragment): ACRR_ECOLI - Also known as ybaH. Experimental evidence at protein level: Swiss-Prot protein existence level 1. Potential regulator protein for the acrAB genes. From Escherichia coli (strain K12).
   6434..6505    +  terminator     rrnB T1 terminator: transcription terminator T1 from the E. coli rrnB gene
   6521..6548    +  terminator     T7Te terminator: phage T7 early transcription terminator
   6663..7382    +  CDS            EYFP: enhanced YFP mammalian codon-optimized
>Addgene plasmid #49370 | pRF-ScbR | depositor full sequence | sequence record 73339 | Full Sequence
TAAGCTTGGCTGTTTTGGCGGATGAGAGAAGATTTTCAGCCTGATACAGATTAAATCAGAACGCAGAAGC
GGTCTGATAAAACAGAATTTGCCTGGCGGCAGTAGCGCGGTGGTCCCACCTGACCCCATGCCGAACTCAG
AAGTGAAACGCCGTAGCGCCGATGGTAGTGTGGGGTCTCCCCATGCGAGAGTAGGGAACTGCCAGGCATC
AAATAAAACGAAAGGCTCAGTCGAAAGACTGGGCCTTTCGTTTTATCTGTTGTTTGTCGGTGAACGCTCT
CCTGAGTAGGACAAATCCGCCGGGAGCGGATTTGAACGTTGCGAAGCAACGGCCCGGAGGGTGGCGGGCA
GGACGCCCGCCATAAACTGCCAGGCATCAAATTAAGCAGAAGGCCATCCTGACGGATGGCCTTTTTGCGT
TTCTACAAACTCTTTTGTTTATTTTTCTAAATACATTCAAATATGTATCCGCTCATGAGACAATAACCCT
GATAAATGCTTCAATAATATTGAAAAAGGAAGACTATGAGTATTCAACATTTCCGTGTCGCCCTTATTCC
CTTTTTTGCGGCATTTTGCCTTCCTGTTTTTGCTCACCCAGAAACGCTGGTGAAAGTAAAAGATGCTGAA
GATCAGTTGGGTGCACGAGTGGGTTACATCGAACTGGATCTCAACAGCGGTAAGATCCTTGAGAGTTTTC
GCCCCGAAGAACGTTTTCCAATGATGAGCACTTTTAAAGTTCTGCTATGTGGCGCGGTATTATCCCGTGT
TGACGCCGGGCAAGAGCAACTCGGTCGCCGCATACACTATTCTCAGAATGACTTGGTTGAGTACTCACCA
GTCACAGAAAAGCATCTTACGGATGGCATGACAGTAAGAGAATTATGCAGTGCTGCCATAACCATGAGTG
ATAACACTGCGGCCAACTTACTTCTGACAACGATCGGAGGACCGAAGGAGCTAACCGCTTTTTTGCACAA
CATGGGGGATCATGTAACTCGCCTTGATCGTTGGGAACCGGAGCTGAATGAAGCCATACCAAACGACGAG
CGTGACACCACGATGCCTGCAGCAATGGCAACAACGTTGCGCAAACTATTAACTGGCGAACTACTTACTC
TAGCTTCCCGGCAACAATTAATAGACTGGATGGAGGCGGATAAAGTTGCAGGACCACTTCTGCGCTCGGC
CCTTCCGGCTGGCTGGTTTATTGCTGATAAATCTGGAGCCGGTGAGCGTGGGTCTCGCGGTATCATTGCA
GCACTGGGGCCAGATGGTAAGCCCTCCCGTATCGTAGTTATCTACACGACGGGGAGTCAGGCAACTATGG
ATGAACGAAATAGACAGATCGCTGAGATAGGTGCCTCACTGATTAAGCATTGGTAACTGTCAGACCAAGT
TTACTCATATATACTTTAGATTGATT
[125 nt withheld, positions 1427-1551]
C
[141 nt withheld, positions 1553-1693]
CCTTTGACGTTGGAGTCCACGTTCTTTAATAGTGGACTCTTGTTCCAAACTTGAACAACACTCAACCCTA
TCTCGGGCTATTCTTTTGATTTATAAGGGATTTTGCCGATTTCGGCCTATTGGTTAAAAAATGAGCTGAT
TTAACAAAAATTTAACGCGAATTTTAACAAAATATTAACGTTTACAATTTAAAAGGATCTAGGTGAAGAT
CCTTTTTGATAATCTCATGACCAAAATCCCTTAACGTGAGTTTTCGTTCCACTGAGCGTCAGACCCCGTA
GAAAAGATCAAAGGATCTTCTTGAGATCCTTTTTTTCTGCGCGTAATCTGCTGCTTGCAAACAAAAAAAC
CACCGCTACCAGCGGTGGTTTGTTTGCCGGATCAAGAGCTACCAACTCTTTTTCCGAAGGTAACTGGCTT
CAGCAGAGCGCAGATACCAAATACTGTCCTTCTAGTGTAGCCGTAGTTAGGCCACCACTTCAAGAACTCT
GTAGCACCGCCTACATACCTCGCTCTGCTAATCCTGTTACCAGTCAGGCATTTGAGAAGCACACGGTCAC
ACTGCTTCCGGTAGTCAATAAACCGGTAAACCAGCAATAGACATAAGCGGCTATTTAACGACCCTGCCCT
GAACCGACGACCGGGTCGAATTTGCTTTCGAATTTCTGCCATTCATCCGCTTATTATCACTTATTCAGGC
GTAGCACCAGGCGTTTAAGGGCACCAATAACTGCCTTAAAAAAATTACGCCCCGCCCTGCCACTCATCGC
AGTACTGTTGTAATTCATTAAGCATTCTGCCGACATGGAAGCCATCACAGACGGCATGATGAACCTGAAT
CGCCAGCGGCATCAGCACCTTGTCGCCTTGCGTATAATATTTGCCCATGGCTAGCGGAGTGTATACTGGC
TTACTATGTTGGCACTGATGAGGGTGTCAGTGAAGTGCTTCATGTGGCAGGAGAAAAAAGGCTGCACCGG
TGCGTCAGCAGAATATGTGATACAGGATATATTCCGCTTCCTCGCTCACTGACTCGCTACGCTCGGTCGT
TCGACTGCGGCGAGCGGAAATGGCTTACGAACGGGGCGGAGATTTCCTGGAAGATGCCAGGAAGATACTT
AACAGGGAAGTGAGAGGGCCGCGGCAAAGCCGTTTTTCCATAGGCTCCGCCCCCCTGACAAGCATCACGA
AATCTGACGCTCAAATCAGTGGTGGCGAAACCCGACAGGACTATAAAGATACCAGGCGTTTCCCCCTGGC
GGCTCCCTCGTGCGCTCTCCTGTTCCTGCCTTTCGGTTTACCGGTGTCATTCCGCTGTTATGGCCGCGTT
TGTCTCATTCCACGCCTGACACTCAGTTCCGGGTAGGCAGTTCGCTCCAAGCTGGACTGTATGCACGAAC
CCCCCGTTCAGTCCGACCGCTGCGCCTTATCCGGTAACTATCGTCTTGAGTCCAACCCGGAAAGACATGC
AAAAGCACCACTGGCAGCAGCCACTGGTAATTGATTTAGAGGAGTTAGTCTTGAAGTCATGCGCCGGTTA
AGGCTAAACTGAAAGGACAAGTTTTGGTGACTGCGCTCCTCCAAGCCAGTTACCTCGGTTCAAAGAGTTG
GTAGCTCAGAGAACCTTCGAAAAACCGCCCTGCAAGGCGGTTTTTTCGTTTTCAGAGCAAGAGATTACGC
GCAGACCAAAACGATCTCAAGAAGATCATCTTATTAATCAGATAAAATATTTGCTCATGAGCCCGAAGTG
GCGAGCCCGATCTTCCCCATCGGTGATGTCGGCGATATAGGCGCCAGCAACCGCACCTGTGGCGCCGGTG
ATGCCGGCCACGATGCGTCCGGCGTAGAGGATCTGCTCATGTTTGACAGCTTATCATCGATGCATAATGT
GCCTGTCAAATGGACGAAGCAGGGATTCTGCAAACCCTATGCTACTCCCTCGAGCCGTCAATTGTCTGAT
TCGTTACCAATTATTAATTTTTAAAGTATGGGCAATCAATTGCTCCTGTTAAAATTGCTTTAGAAATACT
TTGGCAGCGGTTTGTTGTATTGAGTTTCATTTGCGCATTGGTTAAATGGAAAGTGACAGTACGCTCACTG
CAACCTAATATTTTTGAAATATCCCAAGAGCTTTTTCCTTCGCATGCCCACGCTAAACATTCTTTTTCTC
TTTTGGTTAAATCGTTGTTTGATTTATTATTTGCTATATTTATTTTTCGATAATTATCAACTAGAGAAGG
AACAATTAATGGTATGTTCATACACGCATGTAAAAATAAACTATCTATATAGTTGTCTTTTTCTGAATGT
GCAAAACTAAGCATTCCGAAGCCATTGTTAGCCGTATGAATAGGGAAACTAAACCCAGTGATAAGACCTG
ATGTTTTCGCTTCTTTAATTACATTTGGAGATTTTTTATTTACAGCATTGTTTTCAAATATATTCCAATT
AATTGGTGAATGATTGGAGTTAGAATAATCTACTATAGGATCATATTTTATTAAATTAGCGTCATCATAA
TATTGCCTCCATTTTTTAGGGTAATTATCTAGGATTGAAATATCAGATTTAACCATAGAATGAGGATAAA
TGATCGCGAGTAAATAATATTCACAATGTACCATTTTAGTCATATCAGATAAGCATTGATTAATATCATT
ATTGCTTCTACAAGCTTTAATTTTATTAATTATTCTGTATGTGTCGTCGGCATTTATGTTTTTCATCGAG
GCCTTTCCTGTGTGACCCGCTGGAATAGGATCTTATCACTGCCCGCTTTCCAGTCGGGAAACCTGTCGTG
CCAGCTGCATTAATGAATCGGCCAACGCGCGGGGAGAGGCGGTTTGCGTATTGGGCGCCAGGGTGGTTTT
TCTTTTCACCAGTGAGACTGGCAACAGCTGATTGCCCTTCACCGCCTGGCCCTGAGAGAGTTGCAGCAAG
CGGTCCACGCTGGTTTGCCCCAGCAGGCGAAAATCCTGTTTGATGGTGGTTAACGGCGGGATATAACATG
AGCTATCTTCGGTATCGTCGTATCCCACTACCGAGATATCCGCACCAACGCGCAGCCCGGACTCGGTAAT
GGCGCGCATTGCGCCCAGCGCCATCTGATCGTTGGCAACCAGCATCGCAGTGGGAACGATGCCCTCATTC
AGCATTTGCATGGTTTGTTGAAAACCGGACATGGCACTCCAGTCGCCTTCCCGTTCCGCTATCGGCTGAA
TTTGATTGCGAGTGAGATATTTATGCCAGCCAGCCAGACGCAGACGCGCCGAGACAGAACTTAATGGGCC
CGCTAACAGCGCGATTTGCTGGTGACCCAATGCGACCAGATGCTCCACGCCCAGTCGCGTACCGTCCTCA
TGGGAGAAAATAATACTGTTGATGGGTGTCTGGTCAGAGACATCAAGAAATAACGCCGGAACATTAGTGC
AGGCAGCTTCCACAGCAATGGCATCCTGGTCATCCAGCGGATAGTTAATGATCAGCCCACTGACGCGTTG
CGCGAGAAGATTGTGCACCGCCGCTTTACAGGCTTCGACGCCGCTTCGTTCTACCATCGACACCACCACG
CTGGCACCCAGTTGATCGGCGCGAGATTTAATCGCCGCGACAATTTGCGACGGCGCGTGCAGGGCCAGAC
TGGAGGTGGCAACGCCAATCAGCAACGACTGTTTGCCCGCCAGTTGTTGTGCCACGCGGTTGGGAATGTA
ATTCAGCTCCGCCATCGCCGCTTCCACTTTTTCCCGCGTTTTCGCAGAAACGTGGCTGGCCTGGTTCACC
ACGCGGGAAACGGTCTGATAAGAGACACCGGCATACTCTGCGACATCGTATAACGTTACTGGTTTCATAT
TCACCACCCTGAATTGACTCTCTTCCGGGCGCTATCATGCCATACCGCGAAAGGTTTTGCGCCATTCGAT
GGCGCGCCGCTTCGTCAGGCCACATAGCTTTCTTGTTCTGATCGGAACGATCGTTGGCTGTGTTGACAAT
TAATCATCGGCTCGTATAATGTGTGGAATTGTGAGCGCTCACAATTCTATGGACTATGTTTAAAGAGGAA
AAGTACTAGATGGCAAAACAGGATCGTGCAATTCGTACCCGTCAGACCATTCTGGATGCAGCAGCACAGG
TTTTTGAAAAACAGGGTTATCAGGCAGCAACCATTACCGAAATTCTGAAAGTTGCCGGTGTTACCAAAGG
TGCACTGTATTTTCACTTTCAGAGCAAAGAAGAACTGGCACTGGGCGTTTTTGATGCACAAGAACCGCCT
CAGGCAGTTCCGGAACAGCCGCTGCGTCTGCAAGAACTGATTGATATGGGTATGCTGTTTTGTCATCGTC
TGCGTACCAATGTTGTTGCACGTGCCGGTGTTCGTCTGAGCATGGATCAGCAGGCACATGGTCTGGATCG
TCGTGGTCCGTTTCGTCGTTGGCATGAAACCCTGCTGAAACTGCTGAATCAGGCAAAAGAAAATGGTGAA
CTGCTGCCGCATGTTGTTACCACCGATAGCGCAGATCTGTATGTGGGCACCTTTGCAGGTATTCAGGTTG
TTAGCCAGACCGTTAGCGATTATCAGGATCTGGAACATCGTTATGCACTGCTGCAGAAACATATTCTGCC
TGCAATTGCAGTTCCGAGCGTTCTGGCAGCACTGGATCTGAGCGAAGAACGTGGTGCACGTCTGGCAGCA
GAACTGGCACCGACCGGTAAAGATTAACTAGGGCCCATACCCCCAGGCATCAAATAAAACGAAAGGCTCA
GTCGAAAGACTGGGCCTTTCGTTTTATCTGTTGTTTGTCGGTGAACGCTCTCTACTAGAGTCACACTGGC
TCACCTTCGGGTGGGCCTTTCTGCGTTTATACGACGTACGGTGGAACGAGCCGTCAATTGTCTGATTCGT
TACCAATTGACAGCTAGCTATCATACCGCTATAATGGTATGTTTACTAGAGAAAGAGGAGAAATACTAGA
TGGTGAGCAAGGGCGAGGAGCTGTTCACCGGGGTGGTGCCCATCCTGGTCGAGCTGGACGGCGACGTAAA
CGGCCACAAGTTCAGCGTGTCCGGCGAGGGCGAGGGCGATGCCACCTACGGCAAGCTGACCCTGAAGTTC
ATCTGCACCACCGGCAAGCTGCCCGTGCCCTGGCCCACCCTCGTGACCACCTTCGGCTACGGCCTGCAAT
GCTTCGCCCGCTACCCCGACCACATGAAGCTGCACGACTTCTTCAAGTCCGCCATGCCCGAAGGCTACGT
CCAGGAGCGCACCATCTTCTTCAAGGACGACGGCAACTACAAGACCCGCGCCGAGGTGAAGTTCGAGGGC
GACACCCTGGTGAACCGCATCGAGCTGAAGGGCATCGACTTCAAGGAGGACGGCAACATCCTGGGGCACA
AGCTGGAGTACAACTACAACAGCCACAACGTCTATATCATGGCCGACAAGCAGAAGAACGGCATCAAGGT
GAACTTCAAGATCCGCCACAACATCGAGGACGGCAGCGTGCAGCTCGCCGACCACTACCAGCAGAACACC
CCCATCGGCGACGGCCCCGTGCTGCTGCCCGACAACCACTACCTGAGCTACCAGTCCGCCCTGAGCAAAG
ACCCCAACGAGAAGCGCGATCACATGGTCCTGCTGGAGTTCGTGACCGCCGCCGGGATCACTCTCGGCAT
GGACGAGCTGTACAAGTAA
