>Addgene plasmid #49370 | pRF-ScbR | depositor partial sequence | sequence record 73340 | ScbR coding sequence
ATGGCAAAACAGGATCGTGCAATTCGTACCCGTCAGACCATTCTGGATGCAGCAGCACAGGTTTTTGAAA
AACAGGGTTATCAGGCAGCAACCATTACCGAAATTCTGAAAGTTGCCGGTGTTACCAAAGGTGCACTGTA
TTTTCACTTTCAGAGCAAAGAAGAACTGGCACTGGGCGTTTTTGATGCACAAGAACCGCCTCAGGCAGTT
CCGGAACAGCCGCTGCGTCTGCAAGAACTGATTGATATGGGTATGCTGTTTTGTCATCGTCTGCGTACCA
ATGTTGTTGCACGTGCCGGTGTTCGTCTGAGCATGGATCAGCAGGCACATGGTCTGGATCGTCGTGGTCC
GTTTCGTCGTTGGCATGAAACCCTGCTGAAACTGCTGAATCAGGCAAAAGAAAATGGTGAACTGCTGCCG
CATGTTGTTACCACCGATAGCGCAGATCTGTATGTGGGCACCTTTGCAGGTATTCAGGTTGTTAGCCAGA
CCGTTAGCGATTATCAGGATCTGGAACATCGTTATGCACTGCTGCAGAAACATATTCTGCCTGCAATTGC
AGTTCCGAGCGTTCTGGCAGCACTGGATCTGAGCGAAGAACGTGGTGCACGTCTGGCAGCAGAACTGGCA
CCGACCGGTAAAGATTAA
