>Addgene plasmid #49370 | pRF-ScbR | depositor partial sequence | sequence record 73341 | YFP promoter (ScbR operator sequence listed in capital letters)
TTCGTTACCAATTGACAGCTAGCTATCATACCGCTATAATGGTATGTT
