>Addgene plasmid #49370 | pRF-ScbR | addgene partial sequence | sequence record 74760 | EGFP_N
CCGGTGAACAGCTCCTCGCCCTTGCTCACCATCTAGTATTTCTCCTCTTTCTCTAGTAAACATACCATTA
TAGCGGTATGATAGCTAGCTGTCAATTGGTAACGAATCAGACAATTGACGGCTCGTTCCACCGTACGTCG
TATAAACGCAGAAAGGCCCACCCGAAGGTGAGCCAGTGTGACTCTAGTAGAGAGCGTTCACCGACAAACA
ACAGATAAAACGAAAGGCCCAGTCTTTCGACTGAGCCTTTCGTTTTATTTGATGCCTGGGGGTATGGGCC
CTAGTTAATCTTTACCGGTCGGTGCCAGTTCTGCTGCCAGACGTGCACCACGTTCTTCGCTCAGATCCAG
TGCTGCCAGAACGCTCGGAACTGCAATTGCAGGCAGAATATGTTTCTGCAGCAGTGCATAACGATGTTCC
AGATCCTGATAATCGCTAACGGTCTGGCTAACAACCTGAATACCTGCAAAGGTGCCCACATACAGATCTG
CGCTATCGGTGGTAACAACATGCGGCAGCAGTTCACCATTTTCTTTTGCCTGATTCAGCAGTTTCAGCAG
GGTTTCATGCCAACGACGAAACGGACCACGACGATCCAGACCATGTGCCTGCTGATCCATGCTCAGACGA
ACACCGGCACGTGCAACAACATTGGTACGCAGACGATGACAAAACAGCATACCCATATCAATCAGTTCTT
GCAGACGCAGCGGCTGTTCCGGAACTGCCTGAGGCGGTTCTTGTGCATCAAAAACGCCCAGTGCCAGTTC
TTCTTTGCTCTGAAAGTGAAAATACAGTGCACCTTTGGTAACACCGGCAACTTTCAGAATTTCGGTAATG
GTTGCTGCCTGATAACCCTGTTTTTCAAAAACCTGTGCTGCTGCATCCAGAATGGTCTGACGGGTACGAA
TTGCACGATCCTGTTTTGCCATCTAGTACTTTTCCTCTTTAAACATAGTCCATAGAATTGTGAGCGCTCA
CAATTCCACACATTA
