>Addgene plasmid #49370 | pRF-ScbR | addgene partial sequence | sequence record 74761 | pTrcHis_rev
AATCTTCTCTCATCCGCCAAAACAGCCAAGCTTATTACTTGTACAGCTCGTCCATGCCGAGAGTGATCCC
GGCGGCGGTCACGAACTCCAGCAGGACCATGTGATCGCGCTTCTCGTTGGGGTCTTTGCTCAGGGCGGAC
TGGTAGCTCAGGTAGTGGTTGTCGGGCAGCAGCACGGGGCCGTCGCCGATGGGGGTGTTCTGCTGGTAGT
GGTCGGCGAGCTGCACGCTGCCGTCCTCGATGTTGTGGCGGATCTTGAAGTTCACCTTGATGCCGTTCTT
CTGCTTGTCGGCCATGATATAGACGTTGTGGCTGTTGTAGTTGTACTCCAGCTTGTGCCCCAGGATGTTG
CCGTCCTCCTTGAAGTCGATGCCCTTCAGCTCGATGCGGTTCACCAGGGTGTCGCCCTCGAACTTCACCT
CGGCGCGGGTCTTGTAGTTGCCGTCGTCCTTGAAGAAGATGGTGCGCTCCTGGACGTAGCCTTCGGGCAT
GGCGGACTTGAAGAAGTCGTGCAGCTTCATGTGGTCGGGGTAGCGGGCGAAGCATTGCAGGCCGTAGCCG
AAGGTGGTCACGAGGGTGGGCCAGGGCACGGGCAGCTTGCCGGTGGTGCAGATGAACTTCAGGGTCAGCT
TGCCGTAGGTGGCATCGCCCTCGCCCTCGCCGGACACGCTGAACTTGTGGCCGTTTACGTCGCCGTCCAG
CTCGACCAGGATGGGCACCACCCCGGTGAACAGCTCCTCGCCCTTGCTCACCATCTAGTATTTCTCCTCT
TTCTCTAGTAAACATACCATTATAGCGGTATGATAGCTAGCTGTCAATTGGTAACGAATCAGACAATTGA
CGGCTCGTTCCACCGTACGTCGTATAAACGCAGAAAGGCCCACCCGAAGGTGAGCCAGTGTGACTCTAGT
AGAGAGCGTTCACCGACAAACAACAGATAAAACGAAAGGCCCAGTCTTTCGACTGAGCCTTTCGTTTTAT
TTGATGCCTGGGGG
