>Addgene plasmid #49370 | pRF-ScbR | addgene partial sequence | sequence record 75646 | lacI-F
AGGGCAATCAGCTGTTGCCAGTCTCACTGGTGAAAAGAAAAACCACCCTGGCGCCCAATACGCAAACCGC
CTCTCCCCGCGCGTTGGCCGATTCATTAATGCAGCTGGCACGACAGGTTTCCCGACTGGAAAGCGGGCAG
TGATAAGATCCTATTCCAGCGGGTCACACAGGAAAGGCCTCGATGAAAAACATAAATGCCGACGACACAT
ACAGAATAATTAATAAAATTAAAGCTTGTAGAAGCAATAATGATATTAATCAATGCTTATCTGATATGAC
TAAAATGGTACATTGTGAATATTATTTACTCGCGATCATTTATCCTCATTCTATGGTTAAATCTGATATT
TCAATCCTAGATAATTACCCTAAAAAATGGAGGCAATATTATGATGACGCTAATTTAATAAAATATGATC
CTATAGTAGATTATTCTAACTCCAATCATTCACCAATTAATTGGAATATATTTGAAAACAATGCTGTAAA
TAAAAAATCTCCAAATGTAATTAAAGAAGCGAAAACATCAGGTCTTATCACTGGGTTTAGTTTCCCTATT
CATACGGCTAACAATGGCTTCGGAATGCTTAGTTTTGCACATTCAGAAAAAGACAACTATATAGATAGTT
TATTTTTACATGCGTGTATGAACATACCATTAATTGTTCCTTCTCTAGTTGATAATTATCGAAAAATAAA
TATAGCAAATAATAAATCAAACAACGATTTAACCAAAAGAGAAAAAGAATGTTTAGCGTGGGCATGCGAA
GGAAAAAGCTCTTGGGATATTTCAAAAATATTAGGTTGCAGTGAGCGTACTGTCACTTTCCATTTAACCA
ATGCGCAAATGAAACTCAATACAACAAACCGCTGCCAAAGTATTTCTAAAGCAATTTTAACAGGAGCAAT
TGATTGCCCATACTTTAAAAATTAATAATTGGTAACGAATCAGACAATTGACGGCTCGAGGGAGTAGCAT
AGGGTTTGCAGAATCCCTG
